Addgene plasmid #116288: pHAGE-EGFR-P772R
Purpose: Lentiviral expression of EGFR P772R
Depositing lab: Gordon Mills & Kenneth Scott. Depositing organization: Baylor College of Medicine. Publication: Systematic Functional Annotation of Somatic Mutations in Cancer. Ng PK, Li J, Jeong KJ, Shao S, Chen H, Tsang YH, Sengupta S, Wang Z, Bhavana VH, Tran R, Soewito S, Minussi DC, Moreno D, Kong K, Dogruluk T, Lu H, Gao J, Tokheim C, Zhou DC, Johnson AM, Zeng J, Ip CKM, Ju Z, Wester M, Yu S, Li Y, Vellano CP, Schultz N, Karchin R, Ding L, Lu Y, Cheung LWT, Chen K, Shaw KR, Meric-Bernstam F, Scott KL, Yi S, Sahni N, Liang H, Mills GB. Cancer Cell. 2018 Mar 12;33(3):450-462.e10. doi: 10.1016/j.ccell.2018.01.021. PubMed 29533785.
Backbone
  Vector backbone: pHAGE
  Vector type: Lentiviral
Growth in bacteria
  Bacterial resistance: Ampicillin, 100 μg/mL
  Growth temperature: 37°C
  Growth strain: Stbl3
  Copy number: High Copy
Gene/Insert
  Gene/Insert name: EGFR
  Species: H. sapiens (human)
  Mutation: P772R
  Entrez Gene: EGFR (a.k.a. ERBB, ERBB1, ERRP, HER1, NISBD2, NNCIS, PIG61, mENA)
  Cloning method: Gateway Cloning
Terms and licenses: Academic/Nonprofit Terms; Industry Terms: Not Available to Industry
How to cite: pHAGE-EGFR-P772R was a gift from Gordon Mills & Kenneth Scott (Addgene plasmid # 116288 ; http://n2t.net/addgene:116288 ; RRID:Addgene_116288)
