[The description below was written by a language model from this plasmid's Addgene catalogue record and pLannotate feature annotations shown in this document.]
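Description:
pHAGE-EGFR-P772R is an HIV-1-derived lentiviral expression plasmid built on the pHAGE backbone to deliver human epidermal growth factor receptor carrying the P772R substitution into mammalian cells. In bacteria it is maintained through a high-copy ColE1/pUC-type origin and selected with ampicillin via the β-lactamase gene; the recorded host is a recombination-deficient strain of the kind commonly used to stabilise LTR-containing plasmids.

The viral portion of the roughly 12.1 kb sequence runs from a truncated 5' LTR through the Ψ packaging signal, a partial gag fragment, the Rev response element and the cPPT/CTS, to a ΔU3 self-inactivating 3' LTR. These elements allow the transcript to be packaged, exported and reverse-transcribed when helper functions are supplied in trans, and they leave the integrated provirus without LTR promoter activity. Expression therefore depends on the internal EF-1α promoter, a strong constitutive element. It drives the EGFR open reading frame, which sits between attB1 and attB2 sites left by Gateway recombination. Downstream of attB2 lie short T3 and T7 promoter remnants, an attB4 fragment and an annotated V5 epitope sequence. The record does not indicate whether V5 is fused in frame to the receptor. An EMCV IRES then links a puromycin N-acetyltransferase gene to the same transcript, so transduced cells can be selected with puromycin, and a WPRE enhances transcript expression.

The stated purpose is lentiviral expression of the EGFR P772R variant. The associated work concerns systematic functional annotation of somatic cancer mutations, so stable expression for comparing mutant alleles is the likely use.
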