Features (pLannotate 1.2.2; 30 found; start..end, strand, type, name):
     45..145     +  CDS            Rev (fragment): human immunodeficiency virus 1 (HIV-1) Rev protein; rev; enhances nuclear export of unspliced and incompletely spliced viral mRNAs
    190..307     +  misc_feature   cPPT/CTS: central polypurine tract and central termination sequence of HIV-1
    355..1533    +  promoter       EF-1α promoter: strong constitutive promoter for human elongation factor EF-1α
   1554..1574    +  protein_bind   attB1: mutant version of attB; core recombination site for the Gateway® BP reaction BP Clonase™
   1580..5210    +  CDS            EGFR (fragment): precursor of human epidermal growth factor receptor
   5214..5238    -  protein_bind   attB2: mutant version of attB; recombination site for the Gateway® BP reaction BP Clonase™
   5246..5264    +  promoter       T3 promoter: promoter for bacteriophage T3 RNA polymerase
   5290..5308    -  promoter       T7 promoter: promoter for bacteriophage T7 RNA polymerase
   5314..5332    -  protein_bind   attB4 (fragment): mutant version of attB; core recombination site for the Gateway® BP reaction BP Clonase™
   5388..5429    +  CDS            V5 tag: epitope tag from simian virus 5
   5555..6017    +  misc_feature   IRES: internal ribosome entry site (IRES) of the encephalomyocarditis virus (EMCV)
   6031..6628    +  CDS            PuroR (fragment): puromycin N-acetyltransferase; pac from Streptomyces; confers resistance to puromycin
   6644..7232    +  misc_feature   WPRE: woodchuck hepatitis virus posttranscriptional regulatory element
   7240..7305    +  CDS            nef (fragment): NEF_HV1Z2 - Experimental evidence at protein level: Swiss-Prot protein existence level 1. Extracellular Nef protein targets CD4(+) T-lymphocytes for apoptosis by interacting with CXCR4 surface receptors. From Human immunodeficiency virus type 1 group M subtype D (isolate Z2/CDC-Z34) (HIV-1).
   7307..7540    +  LTR            3' LTR (ΔU3): self-inactivating 3' long terminal repeat (LTR) from HIV-1
   7745..7849    +  promoter       AmpR promoter: bla
   7850..8710    +  CDS            AmpR: β-lactamase; bla; confers resistance to ampicillin, carbenicillin, and related antibiotics
   8881..9469    +  rep_origin     ori: high-copy-number ColE1/pMB1/pBR322/pUC origin of replication
   9652..9706    +  CDS            lacI (fragment): lac repressor; lacI; The lac repressor binds to the lac operator to inhibit transcription in E. coli. This inhibition can be relieved by adding lactose or isopropyl-β-D-thiogalactopyranoside (IPTG).
   9712..9805    +  rep_origin     SV40 ori (fragment): SV40 origin of replication
   9830..9867    +  CDS            lacI (fragment): lac repressor; lacI; The lac repressor binds to the lac operator to inhibit transcription in E. coli. This inhibition can be relieved by adding lactose or isopropyl-β-D-thiogalactopyranoside (IPTG).
   9880..9901    +  protein_bind   CAP binding site: CAP binding activates transcription in the presence of cAMP. E. coli catabolite activator protein
   9916..9946    +  promoter       lac promoter: promoter for the E. coli lac operon
   9950..9972    +  protein_bind   lac operator (fragment): The lac repressor binds to the lac operator to inhibit transcription in E. coli. This inhibition can be relieved by adding lactose or isopropyl-β-D-thiogalactopyranoside (IPTG). lac repressor encoded by lacI
  10004..10087   +  polyA_signal   SV40 poly(A) signal (fragment): SV40 polyadenylation signal
  10254..10583   +  CDS            nef (fragment): NEF_HV1BR - Experimental evidence at protein level: Swiss-Prot protein existence level 1. Extracellular Nef protein targets CD4(+) T-lymphocytes for apoptosis by interacting with CXCR4 surface receptors (PubMed:14990729). From Human immunodeficiency virus type 1 group M subtype B (isolate BRU/LAI) (HIV-1).
  10631..10888   +  LTR            5' LTR (truncated): truncated 5' long terminal repeat (LTR) from HIV-1
  10935..11060   +  misc_feature   HIV-1 Ψ: packaging signal of human immunodeficiency virus type 1
  11044..11382   +  CDS            HIV-1 gag (fragment): gag protein from human immunodeficiency virus 1; gag
  11557..11790   +  misc_feature   RRE: The Rev response element (RRE) of HIV-1 allows for Rev-dependent mRNA export from the nucleus to the cytoplasm.
>Addgene plasmid #116288 | pHAGE-EGFR-P772R | addgene full sequence | sequence record 250665 | Addgene NGS Result
TAGTGAATAGAGTTAGGCAGGGATATTCACCATTATCGTTTCAGACCCACCTCCCAACCCCGAGGGGACC
CGACAGGCCCGAAGGAATAGAAGAAGAAGGTGGAGAGAGAGACAGAGACAGATCCATTCGATTAGTGAAC
GGATCTCGACGGTATCGCCGAATTCACAAATGGCAGTATTCATCCACAATTTTAAAAGAAAAGGGGGGAT
TGGGGGGTACAGTGCAGGGGAAAGAATAGTAGACATAATAGCAACAGACATACAAACTAAAGAATTACAA
AAACAAATTACAAAAATTCAAAATTTTCGGGTTTATTACAGGGACAGCAGAGATCCAGTTTGGACTAGTC
GTGAGGCTCCGGTGCCCGTCAGTGGGCAGAGCGCACATCGCCCACAGTCCCCGAGAAGTTGGGGGGAGGG
GTCGGCAATTGAACCGGTGCCTAGAGAAGGTGGCGCGGGGTAAACTGGGAAAGTGATGTCGTGTACTGGC
TCCGCCTTTTTCCCGAGGGTGGGGGAGAACCGTATATAAGTGCAGTAGTCGCCGTGAACGTTCTTTTTCG
CAACGGGTTTGCCGCCAGAACACAGGTAAGTGCCGTGTGTGGTTCCCGCGGGCCTGGCCTCTTTACGGGT
TATGGCCCTTGCGTGCCTTGAATTACTTCCACCTGGCTGCAGTACGTGATTCTTGATCCCGAGCTTCGGG
TTGGAAGTGGGTGGGAGAGTTCGAGGCCTTGCGCTTAAGGAGCCCCTTCGCCTCGTGCTTGAGTTGAGGC
CTGGCCTGGGCGCTGGGGCCGCCGCGTGCGAATCTGGTGGCACCTTCGCGCCTGTCTCGCTGCTTTCGAT
AAGTCTCTAGCCATTTAAAATTTTTGATGACCTGCTGCGACGCTTTTTTTCTGGCAAGATAGTCTTGTAA
ATGCGGGCCAAGATCTGCACACTGGTATTTCGGTTTTTGGGGCCGCGGGCGGCGACGGGGCCCGTGCGTC
CCAGCGCACATGTTCGGCGAGGCGGGGCCTGCGAGCGCGGCCACCGAGAATCGGACGGGGGTAGTCTCAA
GCTGGCCGGCCTGCTCTGGTGCCTGGCCTCGCGCCGCCGTGTATCGCCCCGCCCTGGGCGGCAAGGCTGG
CCCGGTCGGCACCAGTTGCGTGAGCGGAAAGATGGCCGCTTCCCGGCCCTGCTGCAGGGAGCTCAAAATG
GAGGACGCGGCGCTCGGGAGAGCGGGCGGGTGAGTCACCCACACAAAGGAAAAGGGCCTTTCCGTCCTCA
GCCGTCGCTTCATGTGACTCCACGGAGTACCGGGCGCCGTCCAGGCACCTCGATTAGTTCTCGAGCTTTT
GGAGTACGTCGTCTTTAGGTTGGGGGGAGGGGTTTTATGCGATGGAGTTTCCCCACACTGAGTGGGTGGA
GACTGAAGTTAGGCCAGCTTGGCACTTGATGTAATTCTCCTTGGAATTTGCCCTTTTTGAGTTTGGATCT
TGGTTCATTCTCAAGCCTCAGACAGTGGTTCAAAGTTTTTTTCTTCCATTTCAGGTGTCGTGAAGCGGCC
CTGCAGATATCAACAAGTTTGTACAAAAAAGCAGGCACCATGCGACCCTCCGGGACGGCCGGGGCAGCGC
TCCTGGCGCTGCTGGCTGCGCTCTGCCCGGCGAGTCGGGCTCTGGAGGAAAAGAAAGTTTGCCAAGGCAC
GAGTAACAAGCTCACGCAGTTGGGCACTTTTGAAGATCATTTTCTCAGCCTCCAGAGGATGTTCAATAAC
TGTGAGGTGGTCCTTGGGAATTTGGAAATTACCTATGTGCAGAGGAATTATGATCTTTCCTTCTTAAAGA
CCATCCAGGAGGTGGCTGGTTATGTCCTCATTGCCCTCAACACAGTGGAGCGAATTCCTTTGGAAAACCT
GCAGATCATCAGAGGAAATATGTACTACGAAAATTCCTATGCCTTAGCAGTCTTATCTAACTATGATGCA
AATAAAACCGGACTGAAGGAGCTGCCCATGAGAAATTTACAGGAAATCCTGCATGGCGCCGTGCGGTTCA
GCAACAACCCTGCCCTGTGCAACGTGGAGAGCATCCAGTGGCGGGACATAGTCAGCAGTGACTTTCTCAG
CAACATGTCGATGGACTTCCAGAACCACCTGGGCAGCTGCCAAAAGTGTGATCCAAGCTGTCCCAATGGG
AGCTGCTGGGGTGCAGGAGAGGAGAACTGCCAGAAACTGACCAAAATCATCTGTGCCCAGCAGTGCTCCG
GGCGCTGCCGTGGCAAGTCCCCCAGTGACTGCTGCCACAACCAGTGTGCTGCAGGCTGCACAGGCCCCCG
GGAGAGCGACTGCCTGGTCTGCCGCAAATTCCGAGACGAAGCCACGTGCAAGGACACCTGCCCCCCACTC
ATGCTCTACAACCCCACCACGTACCAGATGGATGTGAACCCCGAGGGCAAATACAGCTTTGGTGCCACCT
GCGTGAAGAAGTGTCCCCGTAATTATGTGGTGACAGATCACGGCTCGTGCGTCCGAGCCTGTGGGGCCGA
CAGCTATGAGATGGAGGAAGACGGCGTCCGCAAGTGTAAGAAGTGCGAAGGGCCTTGCCGCAAAGTGTGT
AACGGAATAGGTATTGGTGAATTTAAAGACTCACTCTCCATAAATGCTACGAATATTAAACACTTCAAAA
ACTGCACCTCCATCAGTGGCGATCTCCACATCCTGCCGGTGGCATTTAGGGGTGACTCCTTCACACATAC
TCCTCCTCTGGATCCACAGGAACTGGATATTCTGAAAACCGTAAAGGAAATCACAGGGTTTTTGCTGATT
CAGGCTTGGCCTGAAAACAGGACGGACCTCCATGCCTTTGAGAACCTAGAAATCATACGCGGCAGGACCA
AGCAACATGGTCAGTTTTCTCTTGCAGTCGTCAGCCTGAACATAACATCCTTGGGATTACGCTCCCTCAA
GGAGATAAGTGATGGAGATGTGATAATTTCAGGAAACAAAAATTTGTGCTATGCAAATACAATAAACTGG
AAAAAACTGTTTGGGACCTCCGGTCAGAAAACCAAAATTATAAGCAACAGAGGTGAAAACAGCTGCAAGG
CCACAGGCCAGGTCTGCCATGCCTTGTGCTCCCCCGAGGGCTGCTGGGGCCCGGAGCCCAGGGACTGCGT
CTCTTGCCGGAATGTCAGCCGAGGCAGGGAATGCGTGGACAAGTGCAACCTTCTGGAGGGTGAGCCAAGG
GAGTTTGTGGAGAACTCTGAGTGCATACAGTGCCACCCAGAGTGCCTGCCTCAGGCCATGAACATCACCT
GCACAGGACGGGGACCAGACAACTGTATCCAGTGTGCCCACTACATTGACGGCCCCCACTGCGTCAAGAC
CTGCCCGGCAGGAGTCATGGGAGAAAACAACACCCTGGTCTGGAAGTACGCAGACGCCGGCCATGTGTGC
CACCTGTGCCATCCAAACTGCACCTACGGATGCACTGGGCCAGGTCTTGAAGGCTGTCCAACGAATGGGC
CTAAGATCCCGTCCATCGCCACTGGGATGGTGGGGGCCCTCCTCTTGCTGCTGGTGGTGGCCCTGGGGAT
CGGCCTCTTCATGCGAAGGCGCCACATCGTTCGGAAGCGCACGCTGCGGAGGCTGCTGCAGGAGAGGGAG
CTTGTGGAGCCTCTTACACCCAGTGGAGAAGCTCCCAACCAAGCTCTCTTGAGGATCTTGAAGGAAACTG
AATTCAAAAAGATCAAAGTGCTGGGCTCCGGTGCGTTCGGCACGGTGTATAAGGGACTCTGGATCCCAGA
AGGTGAGAAAGTTAAAATTCCCGTCGCTATCAAGGAATTAAGAGAAGCAACATCTCCGAAAGCCAACAAG
GAAATCCTCGATGAAGCCTACGTGATGGCCAGCGTGGACAACCGCCACGTGTGCCGCCTGCTGGGCATCT
GCCTCACCTCCACCGTGCAGCTCATCACGCAGCTCATGCCCTTCGGCTGCCTCCTGGACTATGTCCGGGA
ACACAAAGACAATATTGGCTCCCAGTACCTGCTCAACTGGTGTGTGCAGATCGCAAAGGGCATGAACTAC
TTGGAGGACCGTCGCTTGGTGCACCGCGACCTGGCAGCCAGGAACGTACTGGTGAAAACACCGCAGCATG
TCAAGATCACAGATTTTGGGCTGGCCAAACTGCTGGGTGCGGAAGAGAAAGAATACCATGCAGAAGGAGG
CAAAGTGCCTATCAAGTGGATGGCATTGGAATCAATTTTACACAGAATCTATACCCACCAGAGTGATGTC
TGGAGCTACGGGGTGACCGTTTGGGAGTTGATGACCTTTGGATCCAAGCCATATGACGGAATCCCTGCCA
GCGAGATCTCCTCCATCCTGGAGAAAGGAGAACGCCTCCCTCAGCCACCCATATGTACCATCGATGTCTA
CATGATCATGGTCAAGTGCTGGATGATAGACGCAGATAGTCGCCCAAAGTTCCGTGAGTTGATCATCGAA
TTCTCCAAAATGGCCCGAGACCCCCAGCGCTACCTTGTCATTCAGGGGGATGAAAGAATGCATTTGCCAA
GTCCTACAGACTCCAACTTCTACCGTGCCCTGATGGATGAAGAAGACATGGACGACGTGGTGGATGCCGA
CGAGTACCTCATCCCACAGCAGGGCTTCTTCAGCAGCCCCTCCACGTCACGGACTCCCCTCCTGAGCTCT
CTGAGTGCAACCAGCAACAATTCCACCGTGGCTTGCATTGATAGAAATGGGCTGCAAAGCTGTCCCATCA
AGGAAGACAGCTTCTTGCAGCGATACAGCTCAGACCCCACAGGCGCCTTGACTGAGGACAGCATAGACGA
CACCTTCCTCCCAGTGCCTGAATACATAAACCAGTCCGTTCCCAAAAGGCCCGCTGGCTCTGTGCAGAAT
CCTGTCTATCACAATCAGCCTCTGAACCCCGCGCCCAGCAGAGACCCACACTACCAGGACCCCCACAGCA
CTGCAGTGGGCAACCCCGAGTATCTCAACACTGTCCAGCCCACCTGTGTCAACAGCACATTCGACAGCCC
TGCCCACTGGGCCCAGAAAGGCAGCCACCAAATTAGCCTGGACAACCCTGACTACCAGCAGGACTTCTTT
CCCAAGGAAGCCAAGCCAAATGGCATCTTTAAGGGCTCCACAGCTGAAAATGCAGAATACCTAAGGGTCG
CGCCACAAAGCAGTGAATTTATTGGAGCATAGAACCCAGCTTTCTTGTACAAAGTGGTGATATCCAATTA
ACCCTCACTAAAGGTGATTTAGTATGTATTAGAGTTGACCCTATAGTGAGTCGTATTACCACCCAACTTT
TCTATACAAAGTGGTTGATATCCAGCACAGTGGCGGCCGCTCGAGTCTAGAGGGCCCGCGGTTCGAAGGT
AAGCCTATCCCTAACCCTCTCCTCGGTCTCGATTCTACGCGTACCGGTTAGTAATGAGATCCCTCCCCCC
CCCCTAACGTTACTGGCCGAAGCCGCTTGGAATAAGGCCGGTGTGCGTTTGTCTATATGTTATTTTCCAC
CATATTGCCGTCTTTTGGCAATGTGAGGGCCCGGAAACCTGGCCCTGTCTTCTTGACGAGCATTCCTAGG
GGTCTTTCCCCTCTCGCCAAAGGAATGCAAGGTCTGTTGAATGTCGTGAAGGAAGCAGTTCCTCTGGAAG
CTTCTTGAAGACAAACAACGTCTGTAGCGACCCTTTGCAGGCAGCGGAACCCCCCACCTGGCGACAGGTG
CCTCTGCGGCCAAAAGCCACGTGTATAAGATACACCTGCAAAGGCGGCACAACCCCAGTGCCACGTTGTG
AGTTGGATAGTTGTGGAAAGAGTCAAATGGCTCTCCTCAAGCGTATTCAACAAGGGGCTGAAGGATGCCC
AGAAGGTACCCCATTGTATGGGATCTGATCTGGGGCCTCGGTGCACATGCTTTACATGTGTTTAGTCGAG
GTTAAAAAAACGTCTAGGCCCCCCGAACCACGGGGACGTGGTTTTCCTTTGAAAAACACGATGATAATAT
GGCCACACATATGACCGAGTACAAGCCCACGGTGCGCCTCGCCACCCGCGACGACGTCCCCAGGGCCGTA
CGCACCCTCGCCGCCGCGTTCGCCGACTACCCCGCCACGCGCCACACCGTCGATCCGGACCGCCACATCG
AGCGGGTCACCGAGCTGCAAGAACTCTTCCTCACGCGCGTCGGGCTCGACATCGGCAAGGTGTGGGTCGC
GGACGACGGCGCCGCGGTGGCGGTCTGGACCACGCCGGAGAGCGTCGAAGCGGGGGCGGTGTTCGCCGAG
ATCGGCCCGCGCATGGCCGAGTTGAGCGGTTCCCGGCTGGCCGCGCAGCAACAGATGGAAGGCCTCCTGG
CGCCGCACCGGCCCAAGGAGCCCGCGTGGTTCCTGGCCACCGTCGGCGTCTCGCCCGACCACCAGGGCAA
GGGTCTGGGCAGCGCCGTCGTGCTCCCCGGAGTGGAGGCGGCCGAGCGCGCCGGGGTGCCCGCCTTCCTG
GAGACCTCCGCGCCCCGCAACCTCCCCTTCTACGAGCGGCTCGGCTTCACCGTCACCGCCGACGTCGAGG
TGCCCGAAGGACCGCGCACCTGGTGCATGACCCGCAAGCCCGGTGCCTAAATCGATAGATCCTAATCAAC
CTCTGGATTACAAAATTTGTGAAAGATTGACTGGTATTCTTAACTATGTTGCTCCTTTTACGCTATGTGG
ATACGCTGCTTTAATGCCTTTGTATCATGCTATTGCTTCCCGTATGGCTTTCATTTTCTCCTCCTTGTAT
AAATCCTGGTTGCTGTCTCTTTATGAGGAGTTGTGGCCCGTTGTCAGGCAACGTGGCGTGGTGTGCACTG
TGTTTGCTGACGCAACCCCCACTGGTTGGGGCATTGCCACCACCTGTCAGCTCCTTTCCGGGACTTTCGC
TTTCCCCCTCCCTATTGCCACGGCGGAACTCATCGCCGCCTGCCTTGCCCGCTGCTGGACAGGGGCTCGG
CTGTTGGGCACTGACAATTCCGTGGTGTTGTCGGGGAAATCATCGTCCTTTCCTTGGCTGCTCGCCTGTG
TTGCCACCTGGATTCTGCGCGGGACGTCCTTCTGCTACGTCCCTTCGGCCCTCAATCCAGCGGACCTTCC
TTCCCGCGGCCTGCTGCCGGCTCTGCGGCCTCTTCCGCGTCTTCGCCTTCGCCCTCAGACGAGTCGGATC
TCCCTTTGGGCCGCCTCCCCGCCTGAGATCCTTTAAGACCAATGACTTACAAGGCAGCTGTAGATCTTAG
CCACTTTTTAAAAGAAAAGGGGGGACTGGAAGGGCTAATTCACTCCCAACGAAGACAAGATCTGCTTTTT
GCTTGTACTGGGTCTCTCTGGTTAGACCAGATCTGAGCCTGGGAGCTCTCTGGCTAACTAGGGAACCCAC
TGCTTAAGCCTCAATAAAGCTTGCCTTGAGTGCTTCAAGTAGTGTGTGCCCGTCTGTTGTGTGACTCTGG
TAACTAGAGATCCCTCAGACCCTTTTAGTCAGTGTGGAAAATCTCTAGCAGTAGTAGTTCATGTCATCTT
ATTATTCAGTATTTATAACTTGCAAAGAAATGAATATCAGAGAGTGAGAGGCCCGGGTTAATTAAGGAAA
GGGCTAGATCATTCTTGAAGACGAAAGGGCCTCGTGATACGCCTATTTTTATAGGTTAATGTCATGATAA
TAATGGTTTCTTAGACGTCAGGTGGCACTTTTCGGGGAAATGTGCGCGGAACCCCTATTTGTTTATTTTT
CTAAATACATTCAAATATGTATCCGCTCATGAGACAATAACCCTGATAAATGCTTCAATAATATTGAAAA
AGGAAGAGTATGAGTATTCAACATTTCCGTGTCGCCCTTATTCCCTTTTTTGCGGCATTTTGCCTTCCTG
TTTTTGCTCACCCAGAAACGCTGGTGAAAGTAAAAGATGCTGAAGATCAGTTGGGTGCACGAGTGGGTTA
CATCGAACTGGATCTCAACAGCGGTAAGATCCTTGAGAGTTTTCGCCCCGAAGAACGTTTTCCAATGATG
AGCACTTTTAAAGTTCTGCTATGTGGCGCGGTATTATCCCGTGTTGACGCCGGGCAAGAGCAACTCGGTC
GCCGCATACACTATTCTCAGAATGACTTGGTTGAGTACTCACCAGTCACAGAAAAGCATCTTACGGATGG
CATGACAGTAAGAGAATTATGCAGTGCTGCCATAACCATGAGTGATAACACTGCGGCCAACTTACTTCTG
ACAACGATCGGAGGACCGAAGGAGCTAACCGCTTTTTTGCACAACATGGGGGATCATGTAACTCGCCTTG
ATCGTTGGGAACCGGAGCTGAATGAAGCCATACCAAACGACGAGCGTGACACCACGATGCCTGTAGCAAT
GGCAACAACGTTGCGCAAACTATTAACTGGCGAACTACTTACTCTAGCTTCCCGGCAACAATTAATAGAC
TGGATGGAGGCGGATAAAGTTGCAGGACCACTTCTGCGCTCGGCCCTTCCGGCTGGCTGGTTTATTGCTG
ATAAATCTGGAGCCGGTGAGCGTGGGTCTCGCGGTATCATTGCAGCACTGGGGCCAGATGGTAAGCCCTC
CCGTATCGTAGTTATCTACACGACGGGGAGTCAGGCAACTATGGATGAACGAAATAGACAGATCGCTGAG
ATAGGTGCCTCACTGATTAAGCATTGGTAACTGTCAGACCAAGTTTACTCATATATACTTTAGATTGATT
TAAAACTTCATTTTTAATTTAAAAGGATCTAGGTGAAGATCCTTTTTGATAATCTCATGACCAAAATCCC
TTAACGTGAGTTTTCGTTCCACTGAGCGTCAGACCCCGTAGAAAAGATCAAAGGATCTTCTTGAGATCCT
TTTTTTCTGCGCGTAATCTGCTGCTTGCAAACAAAAAAACCACCGCTACCAGCGGTGGTTTGTTTGCCGG
ATCAAGAGCTACCAACTCTTTTTCCGAAGGTAACTGGCTTCAGCAGAGCGCAGATACCAAATACTGTTCT
TCTAGTGTAGCCGTAGTTAGGCCACCACTTCAAGAACTCTGTAGCACCGCCTACATACCTCGCTCTGCTA
ATCCTGTTACCAGTGGCTGCTGCCAGTGGCGATAAGTCGTGTCTTACCGGGTTGGACTCAAGACGATAGT
TACCGGATAAGGCGCAGCGGTCGGGCTGAACGGGGGGTTCGTGCACACAGCCCAGCTTGGAGCGAACGAC
CTACACCGAACTGAGATACCTACAGCGTGAGCTATGAGAAAGCGCCACGCTTCCCGAAGGGAGAAAGGCG
GACAGGTATCCGGTAAGCGGCAGGGTCGGAACAGGAGAGCGCACGAGGGAGCTTCCAGGGGGAAACGCCT
GGTATCTTTATAGTCCTGTCGGGTTTCGCCACCTCTGACTTGAGCGTCGATTTTTGTGATGCTCGTCAGG
GGGGCGGAGCCTATGGAAAAACGCCAGCAACGCGGCCTTTTTACGGTTCCTGGCCTTTTGCTGGCCTTTT
GCTCACATGTTCTTTCCTGCGTTATCCCCTGATTCTGTGGATAACCGTATTACCGCCTTTGAGTGAGCTG
ATACCGCTCGCCGCAGCCGAACGACCGAGCGCAGCGAGTCAGTGAGCGAGGAAGCGGAAGAGCGCCCAAT
ACGCAAACCGCCTCTCCCCGCGCGTTGGCCGATTCATTAATGCAGCAAGCTCATGGCTGACTAATTTTTT
TTATTTATGCAGAGGCCGAGGCCGCCTCGGCCTCTGAGCTATTCCAGAAGTAGTGAGGAGGCTTTTTTGG
AGGCCTAGGCTTTTGCAAAAAGCTCCCCGTGGCACGACAGGTTTCCCGACTGGAAAGCGGGCAGTGAGCG
CAACGCAATTAATGTGAGTTAGCTCACTCATTAGGCACCCCAGGCTTTACACTTTATGCTTCCGGCTCGT
ATGTTGTGTGGAATTGTGAGCGGATAACAATTTCACACAGGAAACAGCTATGACATGATTACGAATTTCA
CAAATAAAGCATTTTTTTCACTGCATTCTAGTTGTGGTTTGTCCAAACTCATCAATGTATCTTATCATGT
CTGGATCAACTGGATAACTCAAGCTAACCAAAATCATCCCAAACTTCCCACCCCATACCCTATTACCACT
GCCAATTACCTGTGGTTTCATTTACTCTAAACCTGTGATTCCTCTGAATTATTTTCATTTTAAAGAAATT
GTATTTGTTAAATATGTACTACAAACTTAGTAGTTGGAAGGGCTAATTCACTCCCAAAGAAGACAAGATA
TCCTTGATCTGTGGATCTACCACACACAAGGCTACTTCCCTGATTAGCAGAACTACACACCAGGGCCAGG
GGTCAGATATCCACTGACCTTTGGATGGTGCTACAAGCTAGTACCAGTTGAGCCAGATAAGGTAGAAGAG
GCCAATAAAGGAGAGAACACCAGCTTGTTACACCCTGTGAGCCTGCATGGGATGGATGACCCGGAGAGAG
AAGTGTTAGAGTGGAGGTTTGACAGCCGCCTAGCATTTCATCACGTGGCCCGAGAGCTGCATCCGGAGTA
CTTCAAGAACTGCTGATATCGAGCTTGCTACAAGGGACTTTCCGCTGGGGACTTTCCAGGGAGGCGTGGC
CTGGGCGGGACTGGGGAGTGGCGAGCCCTCAGATCCTGCATATAAGCAGCTGCTTTTTGCCTGTACTGGG
TCTCTCTGGTTAGACCAGATCTGAGCCTGGGAGCTCTCTGGCTAACTAGGGAACCCACTGCTTAAGCCTC
AATAAAGCTTGCCTTGAGTGCTTCAAGTAGTGTGTGCCCGTCTGTTGTGTGACTCTGGTAACTAGAGATC
CCTCAGACCCTTTTAGTCAGTGTGGAAAATCTCTAGCAGTGGCGCCCGAACAGGGACTTGAAAGCGAAAG
GGAAACCAGAGGAGCTCTCTCGACGCAGGACTCGGCTTGCTGAAGCGCGCACGGCAAGAGGCGAGGGGCG
GCGACTGGTGAGTACGCCAAAAATTTTGACTAGCGGAGGCTAGAAGGAGAGAGATGGGTGCGAGAGCGTC
AGTATTAAGCGGGGGAGAATTAGATCGCGATGGGAAAAAATTCGGTTAAGGCCAGGGGGAAAGAAAAAAT
ATAAATTAAAACATATAGTATGGGCAAGCAGGGAGCTAGAACGATTCGCAGTTAATCCTGGCCTGTTAGA
AACATCAGAAGGCTGTAGACAAATACTGGGACAGCTACAACCATCCCTTCAGACAGGATCAGAAGAACTT
AGATCATTATATAATACAGTAGCAACCCTCTATTGTGTGCATCAAAGGATAGAGATAAAAGACACCAAGG
AAGCTTTAGACAAGATAGAGGAAGAGCAAAACAAAAGTAAGACCACCGCACAGCAAGCGGCCGGCCGCTG
ATCTTCAGACCTGGAGGAGGAGATATGAGGGACAATTGGAGAAGTGAATTATATAAATATAAAGTAGTAA
AAATTGAACCATTAGGAGTAGCACCCACCAAGGCAAAGAGAAGAGTGGTGCAGAGAGAAAAAAGAGCAGT
GGGAATAGGAGCTTTGTTCCTTGGGTTCTTGGGAGCAGCAGGAAGCACTATGGGCGCAGCGTCAATGACG
CTGACGGTACAGGCCAGACAATTATTGTCTGGTATAGTGCAGCAGCAGAACAATTTGCTGAGGGCTATTG
AGGCGCAACAGCATCTGTTGCAACTCACAGTCTGGGGCATCAAGCAGCTCCAGGCAAGAATCCTGGCTGT
GGAAAGATACCTAAAGGATCAACAGCTCCTGGGGATTTGGGGTTGCTCTGGAAAACTCATTTGCACCACT
GCTGTGCCTTGGAATGCTAGTTGGAGTAATAAATCTCTGGAACAGATTTGGAATCACACGACCTGGATGG
AGTGGGACAGAGAAATTAACAATTACACAAGCTTAATACACTCCTTAATTGAAGAATCGCAAAACCAGCA
AGAAAAGAATGAACAAGAATTATTGGAATTAGATAAATGGGCAAGTTTGTGGAATTGGTTTAACATAACA
AATTGGCTGTGGTATATAAAATTATTCATAATGATAGTAGGAGGCTTGGTAGGTTTAAGAATAGTTTTTG
CTGTACTTTCTA
