>Addgene plasmid #116288 | pHAGE-EGFR-P772R | depositor partial sequence | sequence record 219162 | insert
ATGCGACCCTCCGGGACGGCCGGGGCAGCGCTCCTGGCGCTGCTGGCTGCGCTCTGCCCGGCGAGTCGGG
CTCTGGAGGAAAAGAAAGTTTGCCAAGGCACGAGTAACAAGCTCACGCAGTTGGGCACTTTTGAAGATCA
TTTTCTCAGCCTCCAGAGGATGTTCAATAACTGTGAGGTGGTCCTTGGGAATTTGGAAATTACCTATGTG
CAGAGGAATTATGATCTTTCCTTCTTAAAGACCATCCAGGAGGTGGCTGGTTATGTCCTCATTGCCCTCA
ACACAGTGGAGCGAATTCCTTTGGAAAACCTGCAGATCATCAGAGGAAATATGTACTACGAAAATTCCTA
TGCCTTAGCAGTCTTATCTAACTATGATGCAAATAAAACCGGACTGAAGGAGCTGCCCATGAGAAATTTA
CAGGAAATCCTGCATGGCGCCGTGCGGTTCAGCAACAACCCTGCCCTGTGCAACGTGGAGAGCATCCAGT
GGCGGGACATAGTCAGCAGTGACTTTCTCAGCAACATGTCGATGGACTTCCAGAACCACCTGGGCAGCTG
CCAAAAGTGTGATCCAAGCTGTCCCAATGGGAGCTGCTGGGGTGCAGGAGAGGAGAACTGCCAGAAACTG
ACCAAAATCATCTGTGCCCAGCAGTGCTCCGGGCGCTGCCGTGGCAAGTCCCCCAGTGACTGCTGCCACA
ACCAGTGTGCTGCAGGCTGCACAGGCCCCCGGGAGAGCGACTGCCTGGTCTGCCGCAAATTCCGAGACGA
AGCCACGTGCAAGGACACCTGCCCCCCACTCATGCTCTACAACCCCACCACGTACCAGATGGATGTGAAC
CCCGAGGGCAAATACAGCTTTGGTGCCACCTGCGTGAAGAAGTGTCCCCGTAATTATGTGGTGACAGATC
ACGGCTCGTGCGTCCGAGCCTGTGGGGCCGACAGCTATGAGATGGAGGAAGACGGCGTCCGCAAGTGTAA
GAAGTGCGAAGGGCCTTGCCGCAAAGTGTGTAACGGAATAGGTATTGGTGAATTTAAAGACTCACTCTCC
ATAAATGCTACGAATATTAAACACTTCAAAAACTGCACCTCCATCAGTGGCGATCTCCACATCCTGCCGG
TGGCATTTAGGGGTGACTCCTTCACACATACTCCTCCTCTGGATCCACAGGAACTGGATATTCTGAAAAC
CGTAAAGGAAATCACAGGGTTTTTGCTGATTCAGGCTTGGCCTGAAAACAGGACGGACCTCCATGCCTTT
GAGAACCTAGAAATCATACGCGGCAGGACCAAGCAACATGGTCAGTTTTCTCTTGCAGTCGTCAGCCTGA
ACATAACATCCTTGGGATTACGCTCCCTCAAGGAGATAAGTGATGGAGATGTGATAATTTCAGGAAACAA
AAATTTGTGCTATGCAAATACAATAAACTGGAAAAAACTGTTTGGGACCTCCGGTCAGAAAACCAAAATT
ATAAGCAACAGAGGTGAAAACAGCTGCAAGGCCACAGGCCAGGTCTGCCATGCCTTGTGCTCCCCCGAGG
GCTGCTGGGGCCCGGAGCCCAGGGACTGCGTCTCTTGCCGGAATGTCAGCCGAGGCAGGGAATGCGTGGA
CAAGTGCAACCTTCTGGAGGGTGAGCCAAGGGAGTTTGTGGAGAACTCTGAGTGCATACAGTGCCACCCA
GAGTGCCTGCCTCAGGCCATGAACATCACCTGCACAGGACGGGGACCAGACAACTGTATCCAGTGTGCCC
ACTACATTGACGGCCCCCACTGCGTCAAGACCTGCCCGGCAGGAGTCATGGGAGAAAACAACACCCTGGT
CTGGAAGTACGCAGACGCCGGCCATGTGTGCCACCTGTGCCATCCAAACTGCACCTACGGATGCACTGGG
CCAGGTCTTGAAGGCTGTCCAACGAATGGGCCTAAGATCCCGTCCATCGCCACTGGGATGGTGGGGGCCC
TCCTCTTGCTGCTGGTGGTGGCCCTGGGGATCGGCCTCTTCATGCGAAGGCGCCACATCGTTCGGAAGCG
CACGCTGCGGAGGCTGCTGCAGGAGAGGGAGCTTGTGGAGCCTCTTACACCCAGTGGAGAAGCTCCCAAC
CAAGCTCTCTTGAGGATCTTGAAGGAAACTGAATTCAAAAAGATCAAAGTGCTGGGCTCCGGTGCGTTCG
GCACGGTGTATAAGGGACTCTGGATCCCAGAAGGTGAGAAAGTTAAAATTCCCGTCGCTATCAAGGAATT
AAGAGAAGCAACATCTCCGAAAGCCAACAAGGAAATCCTCGATGAAGCCTACGTGATGGCCAGCGTGGAC
AACCGCCACGTGTGCCGCCTGCTGGGCATCTGCCTCACCTCCACCGTGCAGCTCATCACGCAGCTCATGC
CCTTCGGCTGCCTCCTGGACTATGTCCGGGAACACAAAGACAATATTGGCTCCCAGTACCTGCTCAACTG
GTGTGTGCAGATCGCAAAGGGCATGAACTACTTGGAGGACCGTCGCTTGGTGCACCGCGACCTGGCAGCC
AGGAACGTACTGGTGAAAACACCGCAGCATGTCAAGATCACAGATTTTGGGCTGGCCAAACTGCTGGGTG
CGGAAGAGAAAGAATACCATGCAGAAGGAGGCAAAGTGCCTATCAAGTGGATGGCATTGGAATCAATTTT
ACACAGAATCTATACCCACCAGAGTGATGTCTGGAGCTACGGGGTGACCGTTTGGGAGTTGATGACCTTT
GGATCCAAGCCATATGACGGAATCCCTGCCAGCGAGATCTCCTCCATCCTGGAGAAAGGAGAACGCCTCC
CTCAGCCACCCATATGTACCATCGATGTCTACATGATCATGGTCAAGTGCTGGATGATAGACGCAGATAG
TCGCCCAAAGTTCCGTGAGTTGATCATCGAATTCTCCAAAATGGCCCGAGACCCCCAGCGCTACCTTGTC
ATTCAGGGGGATGAAAGAATGCATTTGCCAAGTCCTACAGACTCCAACTTCTACCGTGCCCTGATGGATG
AAGAAGACATGGACGACGTGGTGGATGCCGACGAGTACCTCATCCCACAGCAGGGCTTCTTCAGCAGCCC
CTCCACGTCACGGACTCCCCTCCTGAGCTCTCTGAGTGCAACCAGCAACAATTCCACCGTGGCTTGCATT
GATAGAAATGGGCTGCAAAGCTGTCCCATCAAGGAAGACAGCTTCTTGCAGCGATACAGCTCAGACCCCA
CAGGCGCCTTGACTGAGGACAGCATAGACGACACCTTCCTCCCAGTGCCTGAATACATAAACCAGTCCGT
TCCCAAAAGGCCCGCTGGCTCTGTGCAGAATCCTGTCTATCACAATCAGCCTCTGAACCCCGCGCCCAGC
AGAGACCCACACTACCAGGACCCCCACAGCACTGCAGTGGGCAACCCCGAGTATCTCAACACTGTCCAGC
CCACCTGTGTCAACAGCACATTCGACAGCCCTGCCCACTGGGCCCAGAAAGGCAGCCACCAAATTAGCCT
GGACAACCCTGACTACCAGCAGGACTTCTTTCCCAAGGAAGCCAAGCCAAATGGCATCTTTAAGGGCTCC
ACAGCTGAAAATGCAGAATACCTAAGGGTCGCGCCACAAAGCAGTGAATTTATTGGAGCATGA
